>Addgene plasmid #162352 | pC0.291 L3S2P21 | addgene full sequence | sequence record 323953 | Addgene NGS Result
GTGGCTCTTCAGTGGACGAAAGGGCCTCGTGATACGCCTATTTTTATAGGTTAATGTCATGATAATAATG
GTTTCTTAGACGTCAGGTGGCACTTTTCGGGGAAATGTGCGCGGAACCCCTATTTGTTTATTTTTCTAAA
TACATTCAAATATGTATCCGCTCATGAGACAATAACCCTGATAAATGCTTCAATAATATTGAAAAAGGAA
GAGTATGCGCTCACGCAACTGGTCCAGAACCTTGACCGAACGCAGCGGTGGTAACGGCGCAGTGGCGGTT
TTCATGGCTTGTTATGACTGTTTTTTTTTGGGGTACAGTCTATGCCTCGGGCATCCAAGCAGCAAGCGCG
TTACGCCGTGGGTCGATGTTTGATGTTATGGAGCAGCAACGATGTTACGCAGCAGGGCAGTCGCCCTAAA
ACAAAGTTAAACATCATGAGGGAAGCGGTGATCGCCGAAGTATCGACTCAACTATCAGAGGTAGTTGGCG
TCATCGAGCGCCATCTCGAACCGACGTTGCTGGCCGTACATTTGTACGGCTCCGCAGTGGATGGCGGCCT
GAAGCCACACAGCGATATTGATTTGCTGGTTACGGTGACCGTAAGGCTTGATGAAACAACGCGGCGAGCT
TTGATCAACGACCTTTTGGAAACTTCGGCTTCCCCTGGAGAGAGCGAGATTCTCCGCGCTGTAGAAGTCA
CCATTGTTGTGCACGACGACATCATTCCGTGGCGTTATCCAGCTAAGCGCGAACTGCAATTTGGAGAATG
GCAGCGCAATGACATTCTTGCAGGTATCTTCGAGCCAGCCACGATCGACATTGATCTGGCTATCTTGCTG
ACAAAAGCAAGAGAACATAGCGTTGCCTTGGTAGGTCCAGCGGCGGAGGAACTCTTTGATCCGGTTCCTG
AACAGGATCTATTTGAGGCGCTAAATGAAACCTTAACGCTATGGAACTCGCCGCCCGACTGGGCTGGCGA
TGAGCGAAATGTAGTGCTTACGTTGTCCCGCATTTGGTACAGCGCAGTAACCGGCAAAATCGCGCCGAAG
GATGTCGCTGCCGACTGGGCAATGGAGCGCCTGCCGGCCCAGTATCAGCCCGTCATACTTGAAGCTAGAC
AGGCTTATCTTGGACAAGAAGAAGATCGCTTGGCCTCGCGCGCAGATCAGTTGGAAGAATTTGTCCATTA
CGTAAAAGGCGAGATCACCAAGGTAGTCGGCAAATAACTGTCAGACCAAGTTTACTCATATATACTTTAG
ATTGATTTAAAACTTCATTTTTAATTTAAAAGGATCTAGGTGAAGATCCTTTTTGATAATCTCATGACCA
AAATCCCTTAACGTGAGTTTTCGTTCCACTGAGCGTCAGACCCCGTAGAAAAGATCAAAGGATCTTCTTG
AGATCCTTTTTTTCTGCGCGTAATCTGCTGCTTGCAAACAAAAAAACCACCGCTACCAGCGGTGGTTTGT
TTGCCGGATCAAGAGCTACCAACTCTTTTTCCGAAGGTAACTGGCTTCAGCAGAGCGCAGATACCAAATA
CTGTTCTTCTAGTGTAGCCGTAGTTAGGCCACCACTTCAAGAACTCTGTAGCACCGCCTACATACCTCGC
TCTGCTAATCCTGTTACCAGTGGCTGCTGCCAGTGGCGATAAGTCGTGTCTTACCGGGTTGGACTCAAGA
CGATAGTTACCGGATAAGGCGCAGCGGTCGGGCTGAACGGGGGGTTCGTGCACACAGCCCAGCTTGGAGC
GAACGACCTACACCGAACTGAGATACCTACAGCGTGAGCTATGAGAAAGCGCCACGCTTCCCGAAGGGAG
AAAGGCGGACAGGTATCCGGTAAGCGGCAGGGTCGGAACAGGAGAGCGCACGAGGGAGCTTCCAGGGGGA
AACGCCTGGTATCTTTATAGTCCTGTCGGGTTTCGCCACCTCTGACTTGAGCGTCGATTTTTGTGATGCT
CGTCAGGGGGGCGGAGCCTATGGAAAAACGCCAGCAACGCGGCCTTTTTACGGTTCCTGGCCTTTTGCTG
GCCTTTTGCTCACATGTTCTTTCCTGCGTTATCCCCTGATTCTGTGGATAACCGTATTACCGCCTTTGAG
TGAGCTGATACCGCTCGCCGCAGCCGAACGACCGAGCGCAGCGAGTCAGTGAGCGAGGAAGCGGAAGAGC
GCCCAATACGCAAACCGCCTCTCCCCGCGCGTTGGCCGATTCATTAATCACTCTGTGGTCTCAGCTTCTC
GGTACCAAATTCCAGAAAAGAGGCCTCCCGAAAGGGGGGCCTTTTTTCGTTTTGGTCCCGCTTGAGACCA
CGAA
Features (pLannotate 1.2.2; 6 found; start..end, strand, type, name):
    110..214     +  promoter       AmpR promoter: bla
    205..285     -  CDS            int (fragment): INT2_ECOLX - Protein inferred from homology: Swiss-Prot protein existence level 3. Putative integrase believed to be involved in the insertion of antibiotic resistance genes into plasmids and transposons. From Escherichia coli.
    373..429     +  CDS            GmR (fragment): gentamycin acetyltransferase; aacC1; confers resistance to gentamycin
    436..1224    +  CDS            aadA: S3AD_ECOLX - Experimental evidence at protein level: Swiss-Prot protein existence level 1. Mediates bacterial resistance to the antibiotics streptomycin and spectinomycin. From Escherichia coli.
   1398..1986    +  rep_origin     ori: high-copy-number ColE1/pMB1/pBR322/pUC origin of replication
   2169..2218    +  CDS            lacI (fragment): lac repressor; lacI; The lac repressor binds to the lac operator to inhibit transcription in E. coli. This inhibition can be relieved by adding lactose or isopropyl-β-D-thiogalactopyranoside (IPTG).
