[The description below was written by a language model from this plasmid's Addgene catalogue record and pLannotate feature annotations shown in this document.]
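Description:
pC0.291 L3S2P21 is a small (about 2.3 kb) Level 0 part plasmid that stores a single transcription terminator, L3S2P21, as a 61 bp insert in the pICH41276 backbone. "Level 0" is the terminology of hierarchical modular (Golden Gate/MoClo-style) cloning, in which basic parts such as promoters, coding sequences and terminators are kept in individual plasmids and later combined into transcription units. The record does not describe the flanking restriction sites or overhangs, and the terminator itself was not picked up as an annotated feature in the automated feature table.

The rest of the plasmid is minimal bacterial maintenance machinery. A high-copy ColE1/pUC-type origin supports replication in E. coli, and selection is by spectinomycin through an aadA aminoglycoside adenylyltransferase gene, which also confers streptomycin resistance. An AmpR (bla) promoter lies upstream on the same strand and may drive its expression. The short integrase and gentamicin acetyltransferase fragments annotated between that promoter and aadA are most likely remnants of the integron-derived cassette from which the resistance gene was taken. The small lacI fragment is similarly a leftover of backbone construction. None of these fragments is long enough to encode a functional protein.

The plasmid carries no expression cassette of its own and serves purely as a source of the terminator part. According to the associated publication title, it belongs to a study evaluating and comparing the efficiency of transcription terminators in different cyanobacterial species. Its expected use is therefore as a terminator building block when assembling gene expression constructs, particularly for cyanobacterial hosts.
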