Addgene plasmid #162352: pC0.291 L3S2P21
Purpose: Level 0 transcription terminator
Depositing lab: Alistair McCormick. Depositing organization: University of Edinburgh. Publication: Evaluation and Comparison of the Efficiency of Transcription Terminators in Different Cyanobacterial Species. Gale GAR, Wang B, McCormick AJ. Front Microbiol. 2021 Jan 15;11:624011. doi: 10.3389/fmicb.2020.624011. eCollection 2020. PubMed 33519785.
Backbone
  Vector backbone: pICH41276
Growth in bacteria
  Bacterial resistance: Spectinomycin, 50 μg/mL
  Growth temperature: 37°C
  Growth strain: DH5alpha
  Copy number: High Copy
Gene/Insert
  Gene/Insert name: L3S2P21
  Insert size (bp): 61
Terms and licenses: Academic/Nonprofit Terms; Industry Terms: Not Available to Industry
How to cite: pC0.291 L3S2P21 was a gift from Alistair McCormick (Addgene plasmid # 162352 ; http://n2t.net/addgene:162352 ; RRID:Addgene_162352)
